>Addgene plasmid #58806 | pAAV-Syn-ChrimsonR-GFP | addgene full sequence | sequence record 173066 | Addgene NGS Result
CCTGCAGGCAGCTGCGCGCTCGCTCGCTCACTGAGGCCGCCCGGGCGTCGGGCGACCTTTGGTCGCCCGG
CCTCAGTGAGCGAGCGAGCGCGCAGAGAGGGAGTGGCCAACTCCATCACTAGGGGTTCCTGCGGCCGCAC
GCGTTGCAAAGATGGATAAAGTTTTAAACAGAGAGGAATCTTTGCAGCTAATGGACCTTCTAGGTCTTGA
AAGGAGTGGGAATTGGCTCCGGTGCCCGTCAGTGGGCAGAGCGCACATCGCCCACAGTCCCCGAGAAGTT
GGGGGGAGGGGTCGGCAGCAAATGGTTAATTAATCTAGACTGCAGAGGGCCCTGCGTATGAGTGCAAGTG
GGTTTTAGGACCAGGATGAGGCGGGGTGGGGGTGCCTACCTGACGACCGACCCCGACCCACTGGACAAGC
ACCCAACCCCCATTCCCCAAATTGCGCATCCCCTATCAGAGAGGGGGAGGGGAAACAGGATGCGGCGAGG
CGCGTGCGCACTGCCAGCTTCAGCACCGCGGACAGTGCCTTCGCCCCCGCCTGGCGGCGCGCGCCACCGC
CGCCTCAGCACTGAAGGCGCGCTGACGTCACTCGCCGGTCCCCCGCAAACTCCCCTTCCCGGCCACCTTG
GTCGCGTCCGCGCCGCCGCCGGCCCAGCCGGACCGCACCACGCGAGGCGCGAGATAGGGGGGCACGGGCG
CGACCATCTGCGCTGCGGCGCCGGCGACTCAGCGCTGCCTCAGTCTGCGGTGGGCAGCGGAGGAGTCGTG
TCGTGCCTGAGAGCGCAGTCGAGAGGATCCGCCACCATGGCTGAGCTGATCAGCAGCGCCACCAGATCTC
TGTTTGCCGCCGGAGGCATCAACCCTTGGCCTAACCCCTACCACCACGAGGACATGGGCTGTGGAGGAAT
GACACCTACAGGCGAGTGCTTCAGCACCGAGTGGTGGTGTGACCCTTCTTACGGACTGAGCGACGCCGGA
TACGGATATTGCTTCGTGGAGGCCACAGGCGGCTACCTGGTCGTGGGAGTGGAGAAGAAGCAGGCTTGGC
TGCACAGCAGAGGCACACCAGGAGAAAAGATCGGCGCCCAGGTCTGCCAGTGGATTGCTTTCAGCATCGC
CATCGCCCTGCTGACATTCTACGGCTTCAGCGCCTGGAAGGCCACTTGCGGTTGGGAGGAGGTCTACGTC
TGTTGCGTCGAGGTGCTGTTCGTGACCCTGGAGATCTTCAAGGAGTTCAGCAGCCCCGCCACAGTGTACC
TGTCTACCGGCAACCACGCCTATTGCCTGCGCTACTTCGAGTGGCTGCTGTCTTGCCCCGTGATCCTGAT
CAGACTGAGCAACCTGAGCGGCCTGAAGAACGACTACAGCAAGCGGACCATGGGCCTGATCGTGTCTTGC
GTGGGAATGATCGTGTTCGGCATGGCCGCAGGACTGGCTACCGATTGGCTCAAGTGGCTGCTGTATATCG
TGTCTTGCATCTACGGCGGCTACATGTACTTCCAGGCCGCCAAGTGCTACGTGGAAGCCAACCACAGCGT
GCCTAAAGGCCATTGCCGCATGGTCGTGAAGCTGATGGCCTACGCTTACTTCGCCTCTTGGGGCAGCTAC
CCAATCCTCTGGGCAGTGGGACCAGAAGGACTGCTGAAGCTGAGCCCTTACGCCAACAGCATCGGCCACA
GCATCTGCGACATCATCGCCAAGGAGTTTTGGACCTTCCTGGCCCACCACCTGAGGATCAAGATCCACGA
GCACATCCTGATCCACGGCGACATCCGGAAGACCACCAAGATGGAGATCGGAGGCGAGGAGGTGGAAGTG
GAAGAGTTCGTGGAGGAGGAGGACGAGGACACAGTGGCGGCACCGGTAGTAGCAGTGAGCAAGGGCGAGG
AGCTGTTCACCGGGGTGGTGCCCATCCTGGTCGAGCTGGACGGCGACGTAAACGGCCACAAGTTCAGCGT
GTCCGGCGAGGGCGAGGGCGATGCCACCTACGGCAAGCTGACCCTGAAGTTCATTTGCACCACCGGCAAG
CTGCCCGTGCCCTGGCCCACCCTCGTGACCACCCTGACCTACGGCGTGCAGTGCTTCAGCCGCTACCCCG
ACCACATGAAGCAGCACGACTTCTTCAAGTCCGCCATGCCCGAAGGCTACGTCCAGGAGCGCACCATCTT
CTTCAAGGACGACGGCAACTACAAGACCCGCGCCGAGGTGAAGTTCGAGGGCGACACCCTGGTGAACCGC
ATCGAGCTGAAGGGCATCGACTTCAAGGAGGACGGCAACATCCTGGGGCACAAGCTGGAGTACAACTACA
ACAGCCACAACGTCTATATCATGGCCGACAAGCAGAAGAACGGCATCAAGGTGAACTTCAAGATCCGCCA
CAACATCGAGGACGGCAGCGTGCAGCTCGCCGACCACTACCAGCAGAACACCCCCATCGGCGACGGCCCC
GTGCTGCTGCCCGACAACCACTACCTGAGCACCCAGTCCGCCCTGAGCAAAGACCCCAACGAGAAGCGCG
ATCACATGGTCCTGCTGGAGTTCGTGACCGCCGCCGGGATCACTCTCGGCATGGACGAGCTGTACAAGTA
AGAATTCCGTACAAAGCTTATCGATAATCAACCTCTGGATTACAAAATTTGTGAAAGATTGACTGGTATT
CTTAACTATGTTGCTCCTTTTACGCTATGTGGATACGCTGCTTTAATGCCTTTGTATCATGCTATTGCTT
CCCGTATGGCTTTCATTTTCTCCTCCTTGTATAAATCCTGGTTGCTGTCTCTTTATGAGGAGTTGTGGCC
CGTTGTCAGGCAACGTGGCGTGGTGTGCACTGTGTTTGCTGACGCAACCCCCACTGGTTGGGGCATTGCC
ACCACCTGTCAGCTCCTTTCCGGGACTTTCGCTTTCCCCCTCCCTATTGCCACGGCGGAACTCATCGCCG
CCTGCCTTGCCCGCTGCTGGACAGGGGCTCGGCTGTTGGGCACTGACAATTCCGTGGTGTTGTCGGGGAA
ATCATCGTCCTTTCCTTGGCTGCTCGCCTATGTTGCCACCTGGATTCTGCGCGGGACGTCCTTCTGCTAC
GTCCCTTCGGCCCTCAATCCAGCGGACCTTCCTTCCCGCGGCCTGCTGCCGGCTCTGCGGCCTCTTCCGC
GTCTTCGCCTTCGCCCTCAGACGAGTCGGATCTCCCTTTGGGCCGCCTCCCCGCATCGATACCGGCTCGA
GACGGGTGGCATCCCTGTGACCCCTCCCCAGTGCCTCTCCTGGCCCTGGAAGTTGCCACTCCAGTGCCCA
CCAGCCTTGTCCTAATAAAATTAAGTTGCATCATTTTGTCTGACTAGGTGTCCTTCTATAATATTATGGG
GTGGAGGGGGGTGGTATGGAGCAAGGGGCAAGTTGGGAAGACAACCTGTAGGGCCTGCGGGGTCTATTGG
GAACCAAGCTGGAGTGCAGTGGCACAATCTTGGCTCACTGCAATCTCCGCCTCCTGGGTTCAAGCGATTC
TCCTGCCTCAGCCTCCCGAGTTGTTGGGATTCCAGGCATGCATGACCAGGCTCAGCTAATTTTTGTTTTT
TTGGTAGAGACGGGGTTTCACCATATTGGCCAGGCTGGTCTCCAACTCCTAATCTCAGGTGATCTACCCA
CCTTGGCCTCCCAAATTGCTGGGATTACAGGCGTGAACCACTGCTCCCTTCCCTGTCCTTCTCGAGCTGA
TTTTGTAGGTAACCACGTGCGGACCGAGCGGCCGCAGGAACCCCTAGTGATGGAGTTGGCCACTCCCTCT
CTGCGCGCTCGCTCGCTCACTGAGGCCGGGCGACCAAAGGTCGCCCGACGCCCGGGCTTTGCCCGGGCGG
CCTCAGTGAGCGAGCGAGCGCGCAGCTGCCTGCAGGGGCGCCTGATGCGGTATTTTCTCCTTACGCATCT
GTGCGGTATTTCACACCGCATA
[95 nt withheld, positions 3943-4037]
T
[46 nt withheld, positions 4039-4084]
C
[141 nt withheld, positions 4086-4226]
CCTTTGACGTTGGAGTCCACGTTCTTT
[37 nt withheld, positions 4254-4290]
ACTCTATCTCGGGCTATTCTTTTGATTTATAAGGGATTTTGCCGATTTCGGTCTATTGGTTAAAAAATGA
GCTGATTTAACAAAAATTTAACGCGAATTTTAACAAAATATTAACGTTTACAATTTTATGGTGCACTCTC
AGTACAATCTGCTCTGATGCCGCATAGTTAAGCCAGCCCCGACACCCGCCAACACCCGCTGACGCGCCCT
GACGGGCTTGTCTGCTCCCGGCATCCGCTTACAGACAAGCTGTGACCGTCTCCGGGAGCTGCATGTGTCA
GAGGTTTTCACCGTCATCACCGAAACGCGCGAGACGAAAGGGCCTCGTGATACGCCTATTTTTATAGGTT
AATGTCATGATAATAATGGTTTCTTAGACGTCAGGTGGCACTTTTCGGGGAAATGTGCGCGGAACCCCTA
TTTGTTTATTTTTCTAAATACATTCAAATATGTATCCGCTCATGAGACAATAACCCTGATAAATGCTTCA
ATAATATTGAAAAAGGAAGAGTATGAGTATTCAACATTTCCGTGTCGCCCTTATTCCCTTTTTTGCGGCA
TTTTGCCTTCCTGTTTTTGCTCACCCAGAAACGCTGGTGAAAGTAAAAGATGCTGAAGATCAGTTGGGTG
CACGAGTGGGTTACATCGAACTGGATCTCAACAGCGGTAAGATCCTTGAGAGTTTTCGCCCCGAAGAACG
TTTTCCAATGATGAGCACTTTTAAAGTTCTGCTATGTGGCGCGGTATTATCCCGTATTGACGCCGGGCAA
GAGCAACTCGGTCGCCGCATACACTATTCTCAGAATGACTTGGTTGAGTACTCACCAGTCACAGAAAAGC
ATCTTACGGATGGCATGACAGTAAGAGAATTATGCAGTGCTGCCATAACCATGAGTGATAACACTGCGGC
CAACTTACTTCTGACAACGATCGGAGGACCGAAGGAGCTAACCGCTTTTTTGCACAACATGGGGGATCAT
GTAACTCGCCTTGATCGTTGGGAACCGGAGCTGAATGAAGCCATACCAAACGACGAGCGTGACACCACGA
TGCCTGTAGCAATGGCAACAACGTTGCGCAAACTATTAACTGGCGAACTACTTACTCTAGCTTCCCGGCA
ACAATTAATAGACTGGATGGAGGCGGATAAAGTTGCAGGACCACTTCTGCGCTCGGCCCTTCCGGCTGGC
TGGTTTATTGCTGATAAATCTGGAGCCGGTGAGCGTGGGTCTCGCGGTATCATTGCAGCACTGGGGCCAG
ATGGTAAGCCCTCCCGTATCGTAGTTATCTACACGACGGGGAGTCAGGCAACTATGGATGAACGAAATAG
ACAGATCGCTGAGATAGGTGCCTCACTGATTAAGCATTGGTAACTGTCAGACCAAGTTTACTCATATATA
CTTTAGATTGATTTAAAACTTCATTTTTAATTTAAAAGGATCTAGGTGAAGATCCTTTTTGATAATCTCA
TGACCAAAATCCCTTAACGTGAGTTTTCGTTCCACTGAGCGTCAGACCCCGTAGAAAAGATCAAAGGATC
TTCTTGAGATCCTTTTTTTCTGCGCGTAATCTGCTGCTTGCAAACAAAAAAACCACCGCTACCAGCGGTG
GTTTGTTTGCCGGATCAAGAGCTACCAACTCTTTTTCCGAAGGTAACTGGCTTCAGCAGAGCGCAGATAC
CAAATACTGTTCTTCTAGTGTAGCCGTAGTTAGGCCACCACTTCAAGAACTCTGTAGCACCGCCTACATA
CCTCGCTCTGCTAATCCTGTTACCAGTGGCTGCTGCCAGTGGCGATAAGTCGTGTCTTACCGGGTTGGAC
TCAAGACGATAGTTACCGGATAAGGCGCAGCGGTCGGGCTGAACGGGGGGTTCGTGCACACAGCCCAGCT
TGGAGCGAACGACCTACACCGAACTGAGATACCTACAGCGTGAGCTATGAGAAAGCGCCACGCTTCCCGA
AGGGAGAAAGGCGGACAGGTATCCGGTAAGCGGCAGGGTCGGAACAGGAGAGCGCACGAGGGAGCTTCCA
GGGGGAAACGCCTGGTATCTTTATAGTCCTGTCGGGTTTCGCCACCTCTGACTTGAGCGTCGATTTTTGT
GATGCTCGTCAGGGGGGCGGAGCCTATGGAAAAACGCCAGCAACGCGGCCTTTTTACGGTTCCTGGCCTT
TTGCTGGCCTTTTGCTCACATGT
Features (pLannotate 1.2.2; 17 found; start..end, strand, type, name):
     12..39      +  repeat_region  AAV2 ITR (fragment): inverted terminal repeat of adeno-associated virus serotype 2 inverted
     68..95      +  repeat_region  AAV2 ITR (fragment): inverted terminal repeat of adeno-associated virus serotype 2 inverted
    152..218     +  CDS            small t antigen (fragment): SV40 (simian virus 40) small t antigen
    244..297     +  promoter       EF-1α core promoter (fragment): core promoter for human elongation factor EF-1α
    341..788     +  promoter       hSyn promoter: human synapsin I promoter; confers neuron-specific expression (Kügler et al., 2003)
    807..1856    +  CDS            ChrimsonR: red light-drivable channelrhodopsin from Chlamydomonas noctigama (Klapoetke et al., 2014) K176R mutant with accelerated closing kinetics
   1875..2591    +  CDS            EGFP: the original enhanced GFP (Yang et al., 1996) mammalian codon-optimized
   2616..3204    +  misc_feature   WPRE: woodchuck hepatitis virus posttranscriptional regulatory element
   3224..3700    +  polyA_signal   hGH poly(A) signal: human growth hormone polyadenylation signal
   3746..3886    +  repeat_region  AAV2 ITR: inverted terminal repeat of adeno-associated virus serotype 2 inverted
   3891..3942    -  misc_feature   bom (fragment): basis of mobility region from pBR322
   3961..4416    +  rep_origin     f1 ori (sequence partly withheld): f1 bacteriophage origin of replication; arrow indicates direction of (+) strand synthesis
   4417..4466    -  misc_feature   bom (fragment): basis of mobility region from pBR322
   4568..4603    -  CDS            rop (fragment): Rop protein, which maintains plasmids at low copy number; rop
   4698..4802    +  promoter       AmpR promoter: bla
   4803..5663    +  CDS            AmpR: β-lactamase; bla; confers resistance to ampicillin, carbenicillin, and related antibiotics
   5834..6422    +  rep_origin     ori: high-copy-number ColE1/pMB1/pBR322/pUC origin of replication
