[The description below was written by a language model from this plasmid's Addgene catalogue record and pLannotate feature annotations shown in this document.]
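Description:
pAAV-Syn-ChrimsonR-GFP is a 6,483 bp adeno-associated virus transfer plasmid for neuron-targeted expression of a red-light-activated channelrhodopsin. It is propagated in bacteria under ampicillin selection (AmpR with its bla promoter) from a ColE1/pMB1-type origin, and it also carries an f1 phage origin. The catalogue lists it as low copy. The expression cassette is flanked by AAV2 inverted terminal repeats, which direct replication and packaging of the intervening DNA into AAV particles when helper functions are supplied. The 3′ ITR is annotated in full. The 5′ ITR appears only as two short fragments, consistent with the depositor's note that part of the 5′ ITR and origin were not fully sequenced and that the structure was instead checked by restriction digests. ITRs are repetitive and prone to rearrangement, which is why recombination-deficient strains are recommended.

Between the ITRs, the human synapsin I promoter restricts expression to neurons and drives ChrimsonR, the K176R mutant of the Chlamydomonas noctigama channelrhodopsin Chrimson, which has accelerated closing kinetics. ChrimsonR is fused at its C terminus to EGFP so that expressing cells can be seen by fluorescence. The 1,785 bp fusion sits between retained BamHI and EcoRI sites. It is followed by a WPRE, which enhances transcript stability and expression, and a human growth hormone polyadenylation signal. Short annotated fragments upstream of the promoter (SV40 small t antigen, EF-1α core promoter) and in the backbone (bom, rop) appear to be partial matches rather than functional elements.

The plasmid can be transfected directly or used to make recombinant AAV. Either route supports optogenetic excitation of neurons with red light, including alongside blue-sensitive opsins for independent control of distinct populations. The depositor reports testing both the plasmid and the virus in vitro.
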