Addgene plasmid #58806: pAAV-Syn-ChrimsonR-GFP
Purpose: AAV expression of ChrimsonR-GFP under the Syn promoter
Depositing lab: Edward Boyden. Depositing organization: Massachusetts Institute of Technology. Publication: Independent optical excitation of distinct neural populations. Klapoetke NC, Murata Y, Kim SS, Pulver SR, Birdsey-Benson A, Cho YK, Morimoto TK, Chuong AS, Carpenter EJ, Tian Z, Wang J, Xie Y, Yan Z, Zhang Y, Chow BY, Surek B, Melkonian M, Jayaraman V, Constantine-Paton M, Wong GK, Boyden ES. Nat Methods. 2014 Mar;11(3):338-46. doi: 10.1038/nmeth.2836. Epub 2014 Feb 9. PubMed 24509633.
Backbone
  Vector backbone: AAV
  Backbone size w/o insert (bp): 4698
  Total vector size (bp): 6483
  Vector type: Mammalian Expression, AAV
Growth in bacteria
  Bacterial resistance: Ampicillin, 100 μg/mL
  Growth temperature: 37°C
  Growth strain: NEB Stable
  Growth instructions: Stbl3 at 30C (use carbenicillin if using Stbl3) OR DH5a at 37C
  Copy number: Low Copy
Gene/Insert
  Gene/Insert name: ChrimsonR-GFP (alt names: Chrimson K176R mutant; ChR88m19-GFP)
  Species: Chlamydomonas noctigama
  Insert size (bp): 1785
  Mutation: K176R
  GenBank ID: KF992060
  Promoter: Syn
  Tag / fusion protein: GFP (C terminal on insert)
  Cloning method: Restriction Enzyme; 5′ cloning site BamHI (not destroyed); 3′ cloning site EcoRI (not destroyed)
  Sequencing primers: 5′ CTGCGTATGAGTGCAAG; 3′ cagcgtatccacatagcg
Terms and licenses: Academic/Nonprofit Terms; Industry Terms: Not Available to Industry
Depositor comments: Plasmid is sequenced completely by the depositing lab except for part of the origin and 5' ITR. Multiple digestions were done to verify the vector structure. The construct and the virus were both tested in vitro.
How to cite: pAAV-Syn-ChrimsonR-GFP was a gift from Edward Boyden (Addgene plasmid # 58806 ; http://n2t.net/addgene:58806 ; RRID:Addgene_58806)
