>Addgene plasmid #58806 | pAAV-Syn-ChrimsonR-GFP | addgene partial sequence | sequence record 94026 | WPRE-R 5'-CATAGCGTAAAAGGAGCAACA-3'
TCTTTCACAAATTTTGTAATCCAGAGGTTGATTATCGATAAGCTTTGTACGGAATTCTTACTTGTACAGC
TCGTCCATGCCGAGAGTGATCCCGGCGGCGGTCACGAACTCCAGCAGGACCATGTGATCGCGCTTCTCGT
TGGGGTCTTTGCTCAGGGCGGACTGGGTGCTCAGGTAGTGGTTGTCGGGCAGCAGCACGGGGCCGTCGCC
GATGGGGGTGTTCTGCTGGTAGTGGTCGGCGAGCTGCACGCTGCCGTCCTCGATGTTGTGGCGGATCTTG
AAGTTCACCTTGATGCCGTTCTTCTGCTTGTCGGCCATGATATAGACGTTGTGGCTGTTGTAGTTGTACT
CCAGCTTGTGCCCCAGGATGTTGCCGTCCTCCTTGAAGTCGATGCCCTTCAGCTCGATGCGGTTCACCAG
GGTGTCGCCCTCGAACTTCACCTCGGCGCGGGTCTTGTAGTTGCCGTCGTCCTTGAAGAAGATGGTGCGC
TCCTGGACGTAGCCTTCGGGCATGGCGGACTTGAAGAAGTCGTGCTGCTTCATGTGGTCGGGGTAGCGGC
TGAAGCACTGCACGCCGTAGGTCAGGGTGGTCACGAGGGTGGGCCAGGGCACGGGCAGCTTGCCGGTGGT
GCAAATGAACTTCAGGGTCAGCTTGCCGTAGGTGGCATCGCCCTCGCCCTCGCCGGACACGCTGAACTTG
TGGCCGTTTACGTCGCCGTCCAGCTCGACCAGGATGGGCACCACCCCGGTGAACAGCTCCTCGCCCTTGC
TCACTGCTACTACCGGTGCCGCCACTGTGTCCTCGTCCTCCTCCTCCACGAACTCTTCCACTTCCACCTC
CTCGCCTCCGATCTCCATCTTGGTGGTCTTCCGGATGTCGCCGTGGATCAGGATGTGCTCGTGGATCTTG
ATCCTCAGGTGGTGGGCCAGGAAGGTCCAAAACTCCTTGGCGATGATGTCGCAGATGCTGTGGCCGATGC
TGTTGGCGTAAGGGCTCAGCTTCAGCAGTCCTTCTGGTCCCACTGCCCAGAGGATTG
