>Addgene plasmid #58806 | pAAV-Syn-ChrimsonR-GFP | addgene partial sequence | sequence record 94032 | hSyn1pro-F 5'-gcaagtgggttttaggacca-3'
GGGTGCCTACCTGACGACCGACCCCGACCCACTGGACAAGCACCCAACCCCCATTCCCCAAATTGCGCAT
CCCCTATCAGAGAGGGGGAGGGGAAACAGGATGCGGCGAGGCGCGTGCGCACTGCCAGCTTCAGCACCGC
GGACAGTGCCTTCGCCCCCGCCTGGCGGCGCGCGCCACCGCCGCCTCAGCACTGAAGGCGCGCTGACGTC
ACTCGCCGGTCCCCCGCAAACTCCCCTTCCCGGCCACCTTGGTCGCGTCCGCGCCGCCGCCGGCCCAGCC
GGACCGCACCACGCGAGGCGCGAGATAGGGGGGCACGGGCGCGACCATCTGCGCTGCGGCGCCGGCGACT
CAGCGCTGCCTCAGTCTGCGGTGGGCAGCGGAGGAGTCGTGTCGTGCCTGAGAGCGCAGTCGAGAGGATC
CGCCACCATGGCTGAGCTGATCAGCAGCGCCACCAGATCTCTGTTTGCCGCCGGAGGCATCAACCCTTGG
CCTAACCCCTACCACCACGAGGACATGGGCTGTGGAGGAATGACACCTACAGGCGAGTGCTTCAGCACCG
AGTGGTGGTGTGACCCTTCTTACGGACTGAGCGACGCCGGATACGGATATTGCTTCGTGGAGGCCACAGG
CGGCTACCTGGTCGTGGGAGTGGAGAAGAAGCAGGCTTGGCTGCACAGCAGAGGCACACCAGGAGAAAAG
ATCGGCGCCCAGGTCTGCCAGTGGATTGCTTTCAGCATCGCCATCGCCCTGCTGACATTCTACGGCTTCA
GCGCCTGGAAGGCCACTTGCGGTTGGGAGGAGGTCTACGTCTGTTGCGTCGAGGTGCTGTTCGTGACCCT
GGAGATCTTCAAGGAGTTCAGCAGCCCCGCCACAGTGTACCTGTCTACCGGCAACCACGCCTATTGCCTG
CGCTACTTCGAGTGGCTGCTGTCTTGCCCCGTGATCCTGATCAGACTGAGCAACCTGAGCGGCCTGAAGA
ACGACTACAGCAAGCGGACCATGGGCCTGATCGTGTCTTGCGTGGGAATGATCGTGTTCGGCATGGCCGC
AGGACTGGCTACCGATTGGCTCAAGTGGCTGCTGTATATCGTGTCT
