>Addgene plasmid #58806 | pAAV-Syn-ChrimsonR-GFP | addgene partial sequence | sequence record 133356 | EGFP-N 5'-CGTCGCCGTCCAGCTCGACCAG-3'
GCTCCTCGCCCTTGCTCACTGCTACTACCGGTGCCGCCACTGTGTCCTCGTCCTCCTCCTCCACGAACTC
TTCCACTTCCACCTCCTCGCCTCCGATCTCCATCTTGGTGGTCTTCCGGATGTCGCCGTGGATCAGGATG
TGCTCGTGGATCTTGATCCTCAGGTGGTGGGCCAGGAAGGTCCAAAACTCCTTGGCGATGATGTCGCAGA
TGCTGTGGCCGATGCTGTTGGCGTAAGGGCTCAGCTTCAGCAGTCCTTCTGGTCCCACTGCCCAGAGGAT
TGGGTAGCTGCCCCAAGAGGCGAAGTAAGCGTAGGCCATCAGCTTCACGACCATGCGGCAATGGCCTTTA
GGCACGCTGTGGTTGGCTTCCACGTAGCACTTGGCGGCCTGGAAGTACATGTAGCCGCCGTAGATGCAAG
ACACGATATACAGCAGCCACTTGAGCCAATCGGTAGCCAGTCCTGCGGCCATGCCGAACACGATCATTCC
CACGCAAGACACGATCAGGCCCATGGTCCGCTTGCTGTAGTCGTTCTTCAGGCCGCTCAGGTTGCTCAGT
CTGATCAGGATCACGGGGCAAGACAGCAGCCACTCGAAGTAGCGCAGGCAATAGGCGTGGTTGCCGGTAG
ACAGGTACACTGTGGCGGGGCTGCTGAACTCCTTGAAGATCTCCAGGGTCACGAACAGCACCTCGACGCA
ACAGACGTAGACCTCCTCCCAACCGCAAGTGGCCTTCCAGGCGCTGAAGCCGTAGAATGTCAGCAGGGCG
ATGGCGATGCTGAAAGCAATCCACTGGCAGACCTGGGCGCCGATCTTTTCTCCTGGTGTGCCTCTGCTGT
GCAGCCAAGCCTGCTTCTTCTCCACTCCCACGACCAGGTAGCCGCCTGTGGCCTCCACGAAGCAATATCC
GTATCCGGCGTCGCTCAGTCCGTAAGAAGGGTCACACCACCACTCGGTGCTGAAGCACTCGCCTGTAGGT
GTCATTCCTCCACAGCCCATGTCCTCGTGGTGGTAGGGGTTAGGCCAAGGGTTGATGCCTCCGGCGGC
